Addgene plasmid #105118: pFRETgc-2in1-CN
Purpose: (Empty Backbone) FRET/FLIM analysis in plants (stable or transient transformation)
Depositing lab: Christopher Grefen. Depositing organization: Eberhard Karls Universitaet Tuebingen. Publication: Binary 2in1 Vectors Improve in Planta (Co)localization and Dynamic Protein Interaction Studies. Hecker A, Wallmeroth N, Peter S, Blatt MR, Harter K, Grefen C. Plant Physiol. 2015 Jul;168(3):776-87. doi: 10.1104/pp.15.00533. Epub 2015 May 13. PubMed 25971551.
Backbone
  Vector backbone: pFRETgc-2in1-CN
  Vector type: Plant Expression
  Selectable markers: Basta ; lacZ
  Tag / fusion protein: mCherry (N terminal on backbone); mEGFP (C terminal on backbone)
Growth in bacteria
  Bacterial resistance: Chloramphenicol and Spectinomycin, 25 & 50 μg/mL
  Growth temperature: 37°C
  Growth strain: ccdB Survival
  Copy number: High Copy
Gene/Insert
  Gene/Insert name: None
  Tag / fusion protein: mCherry (N terminal on backbone); mEGFP (C terminal on backbone)
Terms and licenses: Academic/Nonprofit Terms; Industry Terms: Not Available to Industry
How to cite: pFRETgc-2in1-CN was a gift from Christopher Grefen (Addgene plasmid # 105118 ; http://n2t.net/addgene:105118 ; RRID:Addgene_105118)
