[The description below was written by a language model from this plasmid's Addgene catalogue record, the feature table of its GenBank file and pLannotate feature annotations shown in this document.]
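Description:
pFRETgc-2in1-CN is an empty 13.4 kb binary T-DNA destination vector for plant expression, built so that two proteins of interest can be cloned into, and expressed from, a single plasmid for FRET/FLIM interaction studies. The backbone carries a high-copy ColE1/pUC-type origin with the pBR322 bom site for E. coli. It also carries the pVS1 oriV, RepA and StaA functions, which typically support replication and stable maintenance in Agrobacterium. Bacterial selection is by the aadA spectinomycin/streptomycin resistance gene outside the T-DNA. Because the unrecombined vector also contains a ccdB/chloramphenicol-resistance cassette, it is maintained under chloramphenicol as well and must be propagated in a ccdB-tolerant strain.

Between the right and left T-DNA borders lie two independent CaMV 35S promoter cassettes, each ending in a CaMV poly(A) signal. In the first, mCherry sits upstream of an attR1–attR4 Gateway cassette holding CmR and ccdB. An incoming gene is therefore fused to mCherry at its N terminus, and two Myc epitope repeats are annotated just downstream of attR4. In the second, an attR3–attR2 cassette containing a lac promoter/operator and lacZ fragment precedes monomeric EGFP (A206K), so the second gene receives a C-terminal mEGFP tag. The four distinct attR sites direct each entry clone to its own position during LR recombination. Loss of ccdB gives negative selection and loss of lacZ gives blue/white screening, together indicating that both sites have been filled. A NOS promoter–bar–NOS terminator unit near the left border confers Basta (phosphinothricin) resistance for selecting stable transformants. Delivering the mEGFP donor and mCherry acceptor fusions on one T-DNA places both in the same cells, in either transient or stable transformation.
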