LOCUS       Exported 13356 bp ds-DNA circular SYN 12-MAY-2021
DEFINITION  FRET/FLIM analysis in plants (stable or transient transformation).
ACCESSION   .
VERSION     .
KEYWORDS    pFRETgc-2in1-CN
SOURCE      synthetic DNA construct
  ORGANISM  synthetic DNA construct
REFERENCE   1 (bases 1 to 13356)
  AUTHORS   Hecker A, Wallmeroth N, Peter S, Blatt MR, Harter K, Grefen C
  TITLE     Binary 2in1 Vectors Improve in Planta (Co)localization and Dynamic
            Protein Interaction Studies.
  JOURNAL   Plant Physiol. 2015 Jul;168(3):776-87. doi: 10.1104/pp.15.00533.
            Epub 2015 May 13.
  PUBMED    25971551
REFERENCE   2 (bases 1 to 13356)
  AUTHORS   .
  TITLE     Direct Submission
  JOURNAL   Exported May 12, 2021 from SnapGene Server 1.1.58
            http://www.snapgene.com
FEATURES             Location/Qualifiers
     source          1..13356
                     /organism="synthetic DNA construct"
                     /mol_type="other DNA"
     promoter        165..509
                     /label=CaMV 35S promoter
                     /note="strong constitutive promoter from cauliflower mosaic
                     virus"
     CDS             597..1304
                     /codon_start=1
                     /product="monomeric derivative of DsRed fluorescent protein
                     (Shaner et al., 2004)"
                     /label=mCherry
                     /note="mammalian codon-optimized"
                     /translation="MVSKGEEDNMAIIKEFMRFKVHMEGSVNGHEFEIEGEGEGRPYEG
                     TQTAKLKVTKGGPLPFAWDILSPQFMYGSKAYVKHPADIPDYLKLSFPEGFKWERVMNF
                     EDGGVVTVTQDSSLQDGEFIYKVKLRGTNFPSDGPVMQKKTMGWEASSERMYPEDGALK
                     GEIKQRLKLKDGGHYDAEVKTTYKAKKPVQLPGAYNVNIKLDITSHNEDYTIVEQYERA
                     EGRHSTGGMDELYK"
     primer_bind     complement(742..760)
                     /label=mCherry-R
                     /note="mCherry, reverse primer"
     primer_bind     1010..1029
                     /label=mCherry-F
                     /note="mCherry, forward primer"
     protein_bind    1323..1447
                     /gene="mutant version of attR"
                     /label=attR1
                     /bound_moiety="LR Clonase(TM)"
                     /note="recombination site for the Gateway(R) LR reaction"
     promoter        1472..1502
                     /label=lac UV5 promoter
                     /note="E. coli lac promoter with an ""up"" mutation"
     CDS             1556..2215
                     /codon_start=1
                     /gene="cat"
                     /product="chloramphenicol acetyltransferase"
                     /label=CmR
                     /note="confers resistance to chloramphenicol"
                     /translation="MEKKITGYTTVDISQWHRKEHFEAFQSVAQCTYNQTVQLDITAFL
                     KTVKKNKHKFYPAFIHILARLMNAHPEFRMAMKDGELVIWDSVHPCYTVFHEQTETFSS
                     LWSEYHDDFRQFLHIYSQDVACYGENLAYFPKGFIENMFFVSANPWVSFTSFDLNVANM
                     DNFFAPVFTMGKYYTQGDKVLMPLAIQVHHAVCDGFHVGRMLNELQQYCDEWQGGA"
     primer_bind     complement(1622..1641)
                     /label=CAT-R
                     /note="Chloramphenicol resistance gene, reverse primer"
     CDS             2557..2862
                     /codon_start=1
                     /gene="ccdB"
                     /product="CcdB, a bacterial toxin that poisons DNA gyrase"
                     /label=ccdB
                     /note="Plasmids containing the ccdB gene cannot be
                     propagated in standard E. coli strains."
                     /translation="MQFKVYTYKRESRYRLFVDVQSDIIDTPGRRMVIPLASARLLSDK
                     VSRELYPVVHIGDESWRMMTTDMASVPVSVIGEEVADLSHRENDIKNAINLMFWGI"
     primer_bind     2741..2760
                     /label=ccdB-fwd
                     /note="ccdB gene, forward primer"
     protein_bind    complement(2903..3027)
                     /gene="mutant version of attR"
                     /label=attR4
                     /bound_moiety="LR Clonase(TM)"
                     /note="recombination site for the Gateway(R) LR reaction"
     CDS             3053..3082
                     /codon_start=1
                     /product="Myc (human c-Myc proto-oncogene) epitope tag"
                     /label=Myc
                     /translation="EQKLISEEDL"
     CDS             3083..3112
                     /codon_start=1
                     /product="Myc (human c-Myc proto-oncogene) epitope tag"
                     /label=Myc
                     /translation="EQKLISEEDL"
     promoter        3486..3830
                     /label=CaMV 35S promoter
                     /note="strong constitutive promoter from cauliflower mosaic
                     virus"
     protein_bind    3925..4048
                     /gene="mutant version of attR"
                     /label=attR3
                     /bound_moiety="LR Clonase(TM)"
                     /note="recombination site for the Gateway(R) LR reaction"
     promoter        4083..4113
                     /label=lac promoter
                     /note="promoter for the E. coli lac operon"
     protein_bind    4121..4137
                     /label=lac operator
                     /bound_moiety="lac repressor encoded by lacI"
                     /note="The lac repressor binds to the lac operator to
                     inhibit transcription in E. coli. This inhibition can be
                     relieved by adding lactose or
                     isopropyl-beta-D-thiogalactopyranoside (IPTG)."
     primer_bind     4126..4148
                     /label=M13/pUC Reverse
                     /note="In lacZ gene"
     primer_bind     4145..4161
                     /label=M13 rev
                     /note="common sequencing primer, one of multiple similar
                     variants"
     primer_bind     4145..4161
                     /label=M13 Reverse
                     /note="In lacZ gene. Also called M13-rev"
     protein_bind    complement(4422..4546)
                     /gene="mutant version of attR"
                     /label=attR2
                     /bound_moiety="LR Clonase(TM)"
                     /note="recombination site for the Gateway(R) LR reaction"
     CDS             4566..5288
                     /codon_start=1
                     /product="enhanced GFP with monomerizing A206K mutation
                     (Zacharias et al., 2002)"
                     /label=mEGFP
                     /note="mammalian codon-optimized"
                     /translation="MVSKGEELFTGVVPILVELDGDVNGHKFSVSGEGEGDATYGKLTL
                     KFICTTGKLPVPWPTLVTTLTYGVQCFSRYPDHMKQHDFFKSAMPEGYVQERTIFFKDD
                     GNYKTRAEVKFEGDTLVNRIELKGIDFKEDGNILGHKLEYNYNSHNVYIMADKQKNGIK
                     VNFKIRHNIEDGSVQLADHYQQNTPIGDGPVLLPDNHYLSTQSKLSKDPNEKRDHMVLL
                     EFVTAAGITLGMDELYKL"
     primer_bind     complement(4611..4632)
                     /label=EGFP-N
                     /note="EGFP, reverse primer"
     primer_bind     complement(4872..4891)
                     /label=EXFP-R
                     /note="For distinguishing EGFP variants, reverse primer"
     primer_bind     5219..5240
                     /label=EGFP-C
                     /note="EGFP, forward primer"
     terminator      6399..6651
                     /label=NOS terminator
                     /note="nopaline synthase terminator and poly(A) signal"
     misc_feature    6756..6780
                     /label=LB T-DNA repeat
                     /note="left border repeat from nopaline C58 T-DNA"
     CDS             7301..8092
                     /codon_start=1
                     /gene="aadA"
                     /product="aminoglycoside adenylyltransferase (Murphy,
                     1985)"
                     /label=SmR
                     /note="confers resistance to spectinomycin and
                     streptomycin"
                     /translation="MGEAVIAEVSTQLSEVVGVIERHLEPTLLAVHLYGSAVDGGLKPH
                     SDIDLLVTVTVRLDETTRRALINDLLETSASPGESEILRAVEVTIVVHDDIIPWRYPAK
                     RELQFGEWQRNDILAGIFEPATIDIDLAILLTKAREHSVALVGPAAEELFDPVPEQDLF
                     EALNETLTLWNSPPDWAGDERNVVLTLSRIWYSAVTGKIAPKDVAADWAMERLPAQYQP
                     VILEARQAYLGQEEDRLASRADQLEEFVHYVKGEITKVVGK"
     rep_origin      8338..8926
                     /direction=RIGHT
                     /label=ori
                     /note="high-copy-number ColE1/pMB1/pBR322/pUC origin of
                     replication"
     primer_bind     8827..8846
                     /label=pBR322ori-F
                     /note="pBR322 origin, forward primer"
     primer_bind     9080..9097
                     /label=L4440
                     /note="L4440 vector, forward primer"
     misc_feature    9112..9252
                     /label=bom
                     /note="basis of mobility region from pBR322"
     primer_bind     complement(9178..9197)
                     /label=pRS-marker
                     /note="pRS vectors, use to sequence yeast selectable
                     marker"
     primer_bind     9338..9360
                     /label=pGEX 3'
                     /note="pGEX vectors, reverse primer"
     rep_origin      9596..9790
                     /label=pVS1 oriV
                     /note="origin of replication for the Pseudomonas plasmid
                     pVS1 (Heeb et al., 2000)"
     CDS             complement(9856..10929)
                     /codon_start=1
                     /product="replication protein from the Pseudomonas plasmid
                     pVS1 (Heeb et al., 2000)"
                     /label=pVS1 RepA
                     /translation="MSGRKPSGPVQIGAALGDDLVEKLKAAQAAQRQRIEAEARPGESW
                     QAAADRIRKESRQPPAAGAPSIRKPPKGDEQPDFFVPMLYDVGTRDSRSIMDVAVFRLS
                     KRDRRAGEVIRYELPDGHVEVSAGPAGMASVWDYDLVLMAVSHLTESMNRYREGKGDKP
                     GRVFRPHVADVLKFCRRADGGKQKDDLVETCIRLNTTHVAMQRTKKAKNGRLVTVSEGE
                     ALISRYKIVKSETGRPEYIEIELADWMYREITEGKNPDVLTVHPDYFLIDPGIGRFLYR
                     LARRAAGKAEARWLFKTIYERSGSAGEFKKFCFTVRKLIGSNDLPEYDLKEEAGQAGPI
                     LVMRYRNLIEGEASAGS"
     CDS             complement(11358..11987)
                     /codon_start=1
                     /product="stability protein from the Pseudomonas plasmid
                     pVS1 (Heeb et al., 2000)"
                     /label=pVS1 StaA
                     /translation="MKVIAVLNQKGGSGKTTIATHLARALQLAGADVLLVDSDPQGSAR
                     DWAAVREDQPLTVVGIDRPTIDRDVKAIGRRDFVVIDGAPQAADLAVSAIKAADFVLIP
                     VQPSPYDIWATADLVELVKQRIEVTDGRLQAAFVVSRAIKGTRIGGEVAEALAGYELPI
                     LESRITQRVSYPGTAAAGTTVLESEPEGDAAREVQALAAEIKSKLI"
     misc_feature    13318..13342
                     /label=RB T-DNA repeat
                     /note="right border repeat from nopaline C58 T-DNA"
ORIGIN
        1 aaactgaagg cgggaaacga caatctgatc caagctcaag ctaagctagg actagcaacg
       61 acggccagtg aattcaggcc tctgcaggtc aacatggtgg agcacgacac tctcgtctac
      121 tccaagaata tcaaagatac agtctcagaa gaccagaggg ctattgagac ttttcaacaa
      181 agggtaatat cgggaaacct cctcggattc cattgcccag ctatctgtca cttcatcgaa
      241 aggacagtag aaaaggaaga tggcttctac aaatgccatc attgcgataa aggaaaggct
      301 atcgttcaag atgcctctac cgacagtggt cccaaagatg gacccccacc cacgaggaac
      361 atcgtggaaa aagaagacgt tccaaccacg tcttcaaagc aagtggattg atgtgatatc
      421 tccactgacg taagggatga cgcacaatcc cactatcctt cgcaagaccc ttcctctata
      481 taaggaagtt catttcattt ggagaggacc tcgagcgcgc gtatttttaa acaattacca
      541 acaacaacaa caaacaacaa caacattaca ttttacattc tacaactaca tctagtatgg
      601 tgagcaaggg cgaggaggat aacatggcca tcatcaagga gttcatgcgc ttcaaggtgc
      661 acatggaggg ctccgtgaac ggccacgagt tcgagatcga gggcgagggc gagggccgcc
      721 cctacgaggg cacccagacc gccaagctga aggtgaccaa gggtggcccc ctgcccttcg
      781 cctgggacat cctgtcccct cagttcatgt acggctccaa ggcctacgtg aagcaccccg
      841 ccgacatccc cgactacttg aagctgtcct tccccgaggg cttcaagtgg gagcgcgtga
      901 tgaacttcga ggacggcggc gtggtgaccg tgacccagga ctcctccctg caggacggcg
      961 agttcatcta caaggtgaag ctgcgcggca ccaacttccc ctccgacggc cccgtaatgc
     1021 agaagaagac catgggctgg gaggcctcct ccgagcggat gtaccccgag gacggcgccc
     1081 tgaagggcga gatcaagcag aggctgaagc tgaaggacgg cggccactac gacgctgagg
     1141 tcaagaccac ctacaaggcc aagaagcccg tgcagctgcc cggcgcctac aacgtcaaca
     1201 tcaagttgga catcacctcc cacaacgagg actacaccat cgtggaacag tacgaacgcg
     1261 ccgagggccg ccactccacc ggcggcatgg acgagctgta caagagtaac actagtccta
     1321 gaacaagttt gtacaaaaaa gctgaacgag aaacgtaaaa tgatataaat atcaatatat
     1381 taaattagat tttgcataaa aaacagacta cataatactg taaaacacaa catatccagt
     1441 cactatggcg gccgcattag gcaccccagg ctttacactt tatgcttccg gctcgtataa
     1501 tgtgtggatt ttgagttagg atccgtcgag attttcagga gctaaggaag ctaaaatgga
     1561 gaaaaaaatc actggatata ccaccgttga tatatcccaa tggcatcgta aagaacattt
     1621 tgaggcattt cagtcagttg ctcaatgtac ctataaccag accgttcagc tggatattac
     1681 ggccttttta aagaccgtaa agaaaaataa gcacaagttt tatccggcct ttattcacat
     1741 tcttgcccgc ctgatgaatg ctcatccgga attccgtatg gcaatgaaag acggtgagct
     1801 ggtgatatgg gatagtgttc acccttgtta caccgttttc catgagcaaa ctgaaacgtt
     1861 ttcatcgctc tggagtgaat accacgacga tttccggcag tttctacaca tatattcgca
     1921 agatgtggcg tgttacggtg aaaacctggc ctatttccct aaagggttta ttgagaatat
     1981 gtttttcgtc tcagccaatc cctgggtgag tttcaccagt tttgatttaa acgtggccaa
     2041 tatggacaac ttcttcgccc ccgttttcac catgggcaaa tattatacgc aaggcgacaa
     2101 ggtgctgatg ccgctggcga ttcaggttca tcatgccgtt tgtgatggct tccatgtcgg
     2161 cagaatgctt aatgaattac aacagtactg cgatgagtgg cagggcgggg cgtaaagatc
     2221 tggatccggc ttactaaaag ccagataaca gtatgcgtat ttgcgcgctg atttttgcgg
     2281 tataagaata tatactgata tgtatacccg aagtatgtca aaaagaggta tgctatgaag
     2341 cagcgtatta cagtgacagt tgacagcgac agctatcagt tgctcaaggc atatatgatg
     2401 tcaatatctc cggtctggta agcacaacca tgcagaatga agcccgtcgt ctgcgtgccg
     2461 aacgctggaa agcggaaaat caggaaggga tggctgaggt cgcccggttt attgaaatga
     2521 acggctcttt tgctgacgag aacaggggct ggtgaaatgc agtttaaggt ttacacctat
     2581 aaaagagaga gccgttatcg tctgtttgtg gatgtacaga gtgatattat tgacacgccc
     2641 gggcgacgga tggtgatccc cctggccagt gcacgtctgc tgtcagataa agtctcccgt
     2701 gaactttacc cggtggtgca tatcggggat gaaagctggc gcatgatgac caccgatatg
     2761 gccagtgtgc cggtctccgt tatcggggaa gaagtggctg atctcagcca ccgcgaaaat
     2821 gacatcaaaa acgccattaa cctgatgttc tggggaatat aaatgtcagg ctcccttata
     2881 cacagccagt ctgcaggtcg accatagtga ctggatatgt tgtgttttac agtattatgt
     2941 agtctgtttt ttatgcaaaa tctaatttaa tatattgata tttatatcat tttacgtttc
     3001 tcgttcaact tttctataca aagttggtca attgttaggc ggtggatctc tcgagcagaa
     3061 gttgatctca gaggaggacc tcgagcagaa gttgatctca gaggaggact tataagcggc
     3121 catgctagag tccgcaaaaa tcaccagtct ctctctacaa atctatctct ctctattttt
     3181 ctccagaata atgtgtgagt agttcccaga taagggaatt agggttctta tagggtttcg
     3241 ctcatgtgtt gagcatataa gaaaccctta gtatgtattt gtatttgtaa aatacttcta
     3301 tcaataaaat ttctaattcc taaaaccaaa atccagtgaa ggcctaagct tggcgtaatc
     3361 atggtcatag ctgttgctcg cacgtgcgga gctccgtacc ctctgcaggt caacatggtg
     3421 gagcacgaca ctctcgtcta ctccaagaat atcaaagata cagtctcaga agaccagagg
     3481 gctattgaga cttttcaaca aagggtaata tcgggaaacc tcctcggatt ccattgccca
     3541 gctatctgtc acttcatcga aaggacagta gaaaaggaag atggcttcta caaatgccat
     3601 cattgcgata aaggaaaggc tatcgttcaa gatgcctcta ccgacagtgg tcccaaagat
     3661 ggacccccac ccacgaggaa catcgtggaa aaagaagacg ttccaaccac gtcttcaaag
     3721 caagtggatt gatgtgatat ctccactgac gtaagggatg acgcacaatc ccactatcct
     3781 tcgcaagacc cttcctctat ataaggaagt tcatttcatt tggagaggac ctcgagcgcg
     3841 cgtattttta aacaattacc aacaacaaca acaaacaaca acaacattac attttacatt
     3901 ctacaactac atctagtcaa ttggcaactt tgtataataa agttgaacga gaaacgtaaa
     3961 atgatataaa tatcaatata ttaaattaga ttttgcataa aaaacagact acataatact
     4021 gtaaaacaca acatatccag tcactatggc ggccgcgggc tcactcatta ggcaccccag
     4081 gctttacact ttatgcttcc ggctcgtatg ttgtgtggaa ttgtgagcgg ataacaattt
     4141 cacacaggaa acagctatga ccatgattac cccgtccctg cacgcctgtc gttcaaccct
     4201 ggaagatccg cgtgtcccga gttctaacag tctggccgtc gttctgcagc gtcgcgattg
     4261 ggaaaacccg ggcgtgaccc aactgaatcg tctggcggcc catccgccgt ttgcgtcgtg
     4321 gcgtaactca gaagaagccc gtaccgaccg tccgtctcaa caactgcgct cctaacacta
     4381 taaaaagctg atgcagacgg ggcttttttc tgcaggtcga ccatagtgac tggatatgtt
     4441 gtgttttaca gtattatgta gtctgttttt tatgcaaaat ctaatttaat atattgatat
     4501 ttatatcatt ttacgtttct cgttcagctt tcttgtacaa agtggtgtct aggttaggca
     4561 ctagtatggt gagcaagggc gaggagctgt tcaccggggt ggtgcccatc ctggtcgagc
     4621 tggacggcga cgtaaacggc cacaagttca gcgtgtccgg cgagggcgag ggcgatgcca
     4681 cctacggcaa gctgaccctg aagttcatct gcaccaccgg caagctgccc gtgccctggc
     4741 ccaccctcgt gaccaccctg acctacggcg tgcagtgctt cagccgctac cccgaccaca
     4801 tgaagcagca cgacttcttc aagtccgcca tgcccgaagg ctacgtccag gagcgcacca
     4861 tcttcttcaa ggacgacggc aactacaaga cccgcgccga ggtgaagttc gagggcgaca
     4921 ccctggtgaa ccgcatcgag ctgaagggca tcgacttcaa ggaggacggc aacatcctgg
     4981 ggcacaagct ggagtacaac tacaacagcc acaacgtcta tatcatggcc gacaagcaga
     5041 agaacggcat caaggtgaac ttcaagatcc gccacaacat cgaggacggc agcgtgcagc
     5101 tcgccgacca ctaccagcag aacaccccca tcggcgacgg ccccgtgctg ctgcccgaca
     5161 accactacct gagtactcag tccaagctga gcaaagaccc caacgagaag cgcgatcaca
     5221 tggtcctgct ggagttcgtg accgccgccg ggatcactct cggcatggac gagctgtaca
     5281 agttataagc ggccatgcta gagtccgcaa aaatcaccag tctctctcta caaatctatc
     5341 tctctctatt tttctccaga ataatgtgtg agtagttccc agataaggga attagggttc
     5401 ttatagggtt tcgctcatgt gttgagcata taagaaaccc ttagtatgta tttgtatttg
     5461 taaaatactt ctatcaataa aatttctaat tcctaaaacc aaaatccagt gacctaggag
     5521 ggtagatcat gagcggagaa ttaagggagt cacgttatga cccccgccga tgacgcggga
     5581 caagccgttt tacgtttgga actgacagaa ccgcaacgtt gaaggagcca ctgagcgcgg
     5641 gtttctggag tttaatgagc taagcacata cgtcagaaac cattattgcg cgttcaaaag
     5701 tcgcctaagg tcactatcat ctagcaaata tttcttgtca aaaatgctcc actgacgttc
     5761 cataaattcc cctcggtatc caattagagt ctcatattca ctctcaactc gatcgagggg
     5821 atctaccatg agtccagaaa ggagaccagc agatattagg agagcaaccg aagcagatat
     5881 gccagcagtt tgcaccattg tgaaccatta catcgagact tctacagtta attttaggac
     5941 tgaacctcaa gagccacagg aatggacaga tgatctcgtg agattaaggg aaagataccc
     6001 ttggcttgtt gctgaggtgg atggagaagt tgcaggtatt gcttacgcag gaccttggaa
     6061 ggctagaaac gcttatgatt ggactgctga gtctaccgtt tacgtgtcac ctagacatca
     6121 aagaaccgga cttggttcaa ccttgtatac tcaccttttg aagtctcttg aagctcaggg
     6181 attcaaatct gttgtggctg ttatcggttt gcctaatgat ccaagtgtga gaatgcatga
     6241 agctctcgga tacgcaccaa ggggtatgtt aagagctgct ggatttaaac atggtaactg
     6301 gcacgatgtt ggtttctggc agttagattt cagtttacca gttccaccaa gaccagtgct
     6361 tccagtgacc gagatttgac ccgggctaga gtcaagcaga tcgttcaaac atttggcaat
     6421 aaagtttctt aatattgaat cctgttgccg gtcttgcgat gattatcata taatttctgt
     6481 tgaattacgt taagcatgta ataattaaca tgtaatgcat gacgttattt atgagatggg
     6541 tttttatgat tagagtcccg caattataca tttaatacgc gatagaaaac aaaatatagc
     6601 gcgcaaacta ggataaatta tcgcgcgcgg tgtcatctat gttactagat cgaccggcat
     6661 gaagctgagt taacgatgta agtcctcaat tcggcgttaa ttcagtacat taaaaacgtc
     6721 cgcaatgtgt tattaagttg tctaagcgtc aatttgttta caccacaata tatcctgcca
     6781 ccagccagcc aacagctccc cgaccggcag ctcggcacaa aatcaccact cgatacaggc
     6841 agcccatcag tccgggacgg cgtcagcggg agagccgttg taaggcggca gactttgctc
     6901 atgttaccga tgctattcgg aagaacggca actaagctgc cgggtttgaa acacggatga
     6961 tctcgcggag ggtagcatgt tgattgtaac gatgacagag cgttgctgcc tgtgatcaat
     7021 tcgggcacga acccagtgga cataagcctg ttcggttcgt aagctgtaat gcaagtagcg
     7081 tatgcgctca cgcaactggt ccagaacctt gaccgaacgc agcggtggta acggcgcagt
     7141 ggcggttttc atggcttgtt atgactgttt ttttggggta cagtctatgc ctcgggcatc
     7201 caagcagcaa gcgcgttacg ccgtgggtcg atgtttgatg ttatggagca gcaacgatgt
     7261 tacgcagcag ggcagtcgcc ctaaaacaaa gttaaacatc atgggggaag cggtgatcgc
     7321 cgaagtatcg actcaactat cagaggtagt tggcgtcatc gagcgccatc tcgaaccgac
     7381 gttgctggcc gtacatttgt acggctccgc agtggatggc ggcctgaagc cacacagtga
     7441 tattgatttg ctggttacgg tgaccgtaag gcttgatgaa acaacgcggc gagctttgat
     7501 caacgacctt ttggaaactt cggcttcccc tggagagagc gagattctcc gcgctgtaga
     7561 agtcaccatt gttgtgcacg acgacatcat tccgtggcgt tatccagcta agcgcgaact
     7621 gcaatttgga gaatggcagc gcaatgacat tcttgcaggt atcttcgagc cagccacgat
     7681 cgacattgat ctggctatct tgctgacaaa agcaagagaa catagcgttg ccttggtagg
     7741 tccagcggcg gaggaactct ttgatccggt tcctgaacag gatctatttg aggcgctaaa
     7801 tgaaacctta acgctatgga actcgccgcc cgactgggct ggcgatgagc gaaatgtagt
     7861 gcttacgttg tcccgcattt ggtacagcgc agtaaccggc aaaatcgcgc cgaaggatgt
     7921 cgctgccgac tgggcaatgg agcgcctgcc ggcccagtat cagcccgtca tacttgaagc
     7981 tagacaggct tatcttggac aagaagaaga tcgcttggcc tcgcgcgcag atcagttgga
     8041 agaatttgtc cactacgtga aaggcgagat caccaaggta gtcggcaaat aatgtctagc
     8101 tagaaattcg ttcaagccga cgccgcttcg cggcgcggct taactcaagc gttagatgca
     8161 ctaagcacat aattgctcac agccaaacta tcaggtcaag tctgctttta ttatttttaa
     8221 gcgtgcataa taagccctac acaaattggg agatatatca tgcatgacca aaatccctta
     8281 acgtgagttt tcgttccact gagcgtcaga ccccgtagaa aagatcaaag gatcttcttg
     8341 agatcctttt tttctgcgcg taatctgctg cttgcaaaca aaaaaaccac cgctaccagc
     8401 ggtggtttgt ttgccggatc aagagctacc aactcttttt ccgaaggtaa ctggcttcag
     8461 cagagcgcag ataccaaata ctgtccttct agtgtagccg tagttaggcc accacttcaa
     8521 gaactctgta gcaccgccta catacctcgc tctgctaatc ctgttaccag tggctgctgc
     8581 cagtggcgat aagtcgtgtc ttaccgggtt ggactcaaga cgatagttac cggataaggc
     8641 gcagcggtcg ggctgaacgg ggggttcgtg cacacagccc agcttggagc gaacgaccta
     8701 caccgaactg agatacctac agcgtgagct atgagaaagc gccacgcttc ccgaagggag
     8761 aaaggcggac aggtatccgg taagcggcag ggtcggaaca ggagagcgca cgagggagct
     8821 tccaggggga aacgcctggt atctttatag tcctgtcggg tttcgccacc tctgacttga
     8881 gcgtcgattt ttgtgatgct cgtcaggggg gcggagccta tggaaaaacg ccagcaacgc
     8941 ggccttttta cggttcctgg ccttttgctg gccttttgct cacatgttct ttcctgcgtt
     9001 atcccctgat tctgtggata accgtattac cgcctttgag tgagctgata ccgctcgccg
     9061 cagccgaacg accgagcgca gcgagtcagt gagcgaggaa gcggaagagc gcctgatgcg
     9121 gtattttctc cttacgcatc tgtgcggtat ttcacaccgc atatggtgca ctctcagtac
     9181 aatctgctct gatgccgcat agttaagcca gtatacactc cgctatcgct acgtgactgg
     9241 gtcatggctg cgccccgaca cccgccaaca cccgctgacg cgccctgacg ggcttgtctg
     9301 ctcccggcat ccgcttacag acaagctgtg accgtctccg ggagctgcat gtgtcagagg
     9361 ttttcaccgt catcaccgaa acgcgcgagg cagggtgcct tgatgtgggc gccggcggtc
     9421 gagtggcgac ggcgcggctt gtccgcgccc tggtagattg cctggcccta ggccagccat
     9481 ttttgagcgg ccagcggccg cgataggccg acgcgaagcg gcggggcgta gggagcgcag
     9541 cgaccgaagg gtaggcgctt tttgcagctc ttcggctgtg cgctggccag acagttatgc
     9601 acaggccagg cgggttttaa gagttttaat aagttttaaa gagttttagg cggaaaaatc
     9661 gccttttttc tcttttatat cagtcactta catgtgtgac cggttcccaa tgtacggctt
     9721 tgggttccca atgtacgggt tccggttccc aatgtacggc tttgggttcc caatgtacgt
     9781 gctatccaca ggaaagagac cttttcgacc tttttcccct gctagggcaa tttgccctag
     9841 catctgctcc gtacattagg aaccggcgga tgcttcgccc tcgatcaggt tgcggtagcg
     9901 catgactagg atcgggccag cctgccccgc ctcctccttc aaatcgtact ccggcaggtc
     9961 atttgacccg atcagcttgc gcacggtgaa acagaacttc ttgaactctc cggcgctgcc
    10021 actgcgttcg tagatcgtct tgaacaacca tctggcttct gccttgcctg cggcgcggcg
    10081 tgccaggcgg tagagaaaac ggccgatgcc gggatcgatc aaaaagtaat cggggtgaac
    10141 cgtcagcacg tccgggttct tgccttctgt gatctcgcgg tacatccaat cagctagctc
    10201 gatctcgatg tactccggcc gcccggtttc gctctttacg atcttgtagc ggctaatcaa
    10261 ggcttcaccc tcggataccg tcaccaggcg gccgttcttg gccttcttcg tacgctgcat
    10321 ggcaacgtgc gtggtgttta accgaatgca ggtttctacc aggtcgtctt tctgctttcc
    10381 gccatcggct cgccggcaga acttgagtac gtccgcaacg tgtggacgga acacgcggcc
    10441 gggcttgtct cccttccctt cccggtatcg gttcatggat tcggttagat gggaaaccgc
    10501 catcagtacc aggtcgtaat cccacacact ggccatgccg gccggccctg cggaaacctc
    10561 tacgtgcccg tctggaagct cgtagcggat cacctcgcca gctcgtcggt cacgcttcga
    10621 cagacggaaa acggccacgt ccatgatgct gcgactatcg cgggtgccca cgtcatagag
    10681 catcggaacg aaaaaatctg gttgctcgtc gcccttgggc ggcttcctaa tcgacggcgc
    10741 accggctgcc ggcggttgcc gggattcttt gcggattcga tcagcggccg cttgccacga
    10801 ttcaccgggg cgtgcttctg cctcgatgcg ttgccgctgg gcggcctgcg cggccttcaa
    10861 cttctccacc aggtcatcac ccagcgccgc gccgatttgt accgggccgg atggtttgcg
    10921 accgctcacg ccgattcctc gggcttgggg gttccagtgc cattgcaggg ccggcagaca
    10981 acccagccgc ttacgcctgg ccaaccgccc gttcctccac acatggggca ttccacggcg
    11041 tcggtgcctg gttgttcttg attttccatg ccgcctcctt tagccgctaa aattcatcta
    11101 ctcatttatt catttgctca tttactctgg tagctgcgcg atgtattcag atagcagctc
    11161 ggtaatggtc ttgccttggc gtaccgcgta catcttcagc ttggtgtgat cctccgccgg
    11221 caactgaaag ttgacccgct tcatggctgg cgtgtctgcc aggctggcca acgttgcagc
    11281 cttgctgctg cgtgcgctcg gacggccggc acttagcgtg tttgtgcttt tgctcatttt
    11341 ctctttacct cattaactca aatgagtttt gatttaattt cagcggccag cgcctggacc
    11401 tcgcgggcag cgtcgccctc gggttctgat tcaagaacgg ttgtgccggc ggcggcagtg
    11461 cctgggtagc tcacgcgctg cgtgatacgg gactcaagaa tgggcagctc gtacccggcc
    11521 agcgcctcgg caacctcacc gccgatgcgc gtgcctttga tcgcccgcga cacgacaaag
    11581 gccgcttgta gccttccatc cgtgacctca atgcgctgct taaccagctc caccaggtcg
    11641 gcggtggccc atatgtcgta agggcttggc tgcaccggaa tcagcacgaa gtcggctgcc
    11701 ttgatcgcgg acacagccaa gtccgccgcc tggggcgctc cgtcgatcac tacgaagtcg
    11761 cgccggccga tggccttcac gtcgcggtca atcgtcgggc ggtcgatgcc gacaacggtt
    11821 agcggttgat cttcccgcac ggccgcccaa tcgcgggcac tgccctgggg atcggaatcg
    11881 actaacagaa catcggcccc ggcgagttgc agggcgcggg ctagatgggt tgcgatggtc
    11941 gtcttgcctg acccgccttt ctggttaagt acagcgataa ccttcatgcg ttccccttgc
    12001 gtatttgttt atttactcat cgcatcatat acgcagcgac cgcatgacgc aagctgtttt
    12061 actcaaatac acatcacctt tttagacggc ggcgctcggt ttcttcagcg gccaagctgg
    12121 ccggccaggc cgccagcttg gcatcagaca aaccggccag gatttcatgc agccgcacgg
    12181 ttgagacgtg cgcgggcggc tcgaacacgt acccggccgc gatcatctcc gcctcgatct
    12241 cttcggtaat gaaaaacggt tcgtcctggc cgtcctggtg cggtttcatg cttgttcctc
    12301 ttggcgttca ttctcggcgg ccgccagggc gtcggcctcg gtcaatgcgt cctcacggaa
    12361 ggcaccgcgc cgcctggcct cggtgggcgt cacttcctcg ctgcgctcaa gtgcgcggta
    12421 cagggtcgag cgatgcacgc caagcagtgc agccgcctct ttcacggtgc ggccttcctg
    12481 gtcgatcagc tcgcgggcgt gcgcgatctg tgccggggtg agggtagggc gggggccaaa
    12541 cttcacgcct cgggccttgg cggcctcgcg cccgctccgg gtgcggtcga tgattaggga
    12601 acgctcgaac tcggcaatgc cggcgaacac ggtcaacacc atgcggccgg ccggcgtggt
    12661 ggtgtcggcc cacggctctg ccaggctacg caggcccgcg ccggcctcct ggatgcgctc
    12721 ggcaatgtcc agtaggtcgc gggtgctgcg ggccaggcgg tctagcctgg tcactgtcac
    12781 aacgtcgcca gggcgtaggt ggtcaagcat cctggccagc tccgggcggt cgcgcctggt
    12841 gccggtgatc ttctcggaaa acagcttggt gcagccggcc gcgtgcagtt cggcccgttg
    12901 gttggtcaag tcctggtcgt cggtgctgac gcgggcatag cccagcaggc cagcggcggc
    12961 gctcttgttc atggcgtaat gtctccggtt ctagtcgcaa gtattctact ttatgcgact
    13021 aaaacacgcg acaagaaaac gccaggaaaa gggcagggcg gcagcctgtc gcgtaactta
    13081 ggacttgtgc gacatgtcgt tttcagaaga cggctgcact gaacgtcaga agccgactgc
    13141 actatagcag cggaggggtt ggatcaaagt actttaaagt actttaaagt actttaaagt
    13201 actttgatcc cgaggggaac cctgtggttg gcatgcacat acaaatggac gaacggataa
    13261 accttttcac gcccttttaa atatccgatt attctaataa acgctctttt ctcttaggtt
    13321 tacccgccaa tatatcctgt caaacactga tagttt
//
