Features (pLannotate 1.2.2; 35 found; start..end, strand, type, name):
    165..509     +  promoter       CaMV 35S promoter: strong constitutive promoter from cauliflower mosaic virus
    462..508     +  promoter       minimal CaMV 35S promoter: minimal 35S promoter from cauliflower mosaic virus
    597..1304    +  CDS            mCherry: mCherry is a basic (constitutively fluorescent) red fluorescent protein published in 2004, derived from Discosoma sp.. It is reported to be a very rapidly-maturing monomer with low acid sensitivity.
   1323..1447    +  protein_bind   attR1: mutant version of attR; recombination site for the Gateway® LR reaction LR Clonase™
   1472..1502    +  promoter       lac UV5 promoter: E. coli lac promoter with an "up" mutation
   1526..1555    +  promoter       cat promoter (fragment): promoter of the E. coli cat gene encoding chloramphenicol acetyltransferase
   1556..2215    +  CDS            CmR: chloramphenicol acetyltransferase; cat; confers resistance to chloramphenicol
   2394..2552    +  CDS            ccdA (fragment): CCDA_ECO57 - Also known as H, letA. Experimental evidence at protein level: Swiss-Prot protein existence level 1. Antitoxin component of a type II toxin-antitoxin (TA) system which inhibits the post-segregational killing (PSK) of plasmid-free cells, also referred to as a plasmid addiction system. Binds to and blocks the activity of CcdB; will also remove bound CcdB protein from the CcdB-GyrA complex by forming a CcdA-CcdB complex, a process termed rejuvenation. Functions as a transcriptional corepressor for the ccdAB operon, repression also requires CcdB (By similarity). From Escherichia coli
   2557..2859    +  CDS            ccdB: CCDB_ECOLI - Also known as G, letB, letD. Experimental evidence at protein level: Swiss-Prot protein existence level 1. Toxic component of a type II toxin-antitoxin (TA) system, functioning in plasmid maintainence. Responsible for the post- segregational killing (PSK) of plasmid-free cells, also referred to as a plasmid addiction system. Half-life of over 2 hours. Cell killing by CcdB is accompanied by filamentation, defects in chromosome and plasmid segregation, defects in cell division, formation of anucleate cells, decreased DNA synthesis and plasmid loss. Interferes with the activity of DN
   2903..3027    -  protein_bind   attR4: mutant version of attR; recombination site for the Gateway® LR reaction LR Clonase™
   3178..3337    +  polyA_signal   CaMV poly(A) signal (fragment): cauliflower mosaic virus polyadenylation signal
   3486..3830    +  promoter       CaMV 35S promoter: strong constitutive promoter from cauliflower mosaic virus
   3783..3829    +  promoter       minimal CaMV 35S promoter: minimal 35S promoter from cauliflower mosaic virus
   3925..4048    +  protein_bind   attR3: mutant version of attR; recombination site for the Gateway® LR reaction LR Clonase™
   4083..4113    +  promoter       lac promoter: promoter for the E. coli lac operon
   4117..4139    +  protein_bind   lac operator (fragment): The lac repressor binds to the lac operator to inhibit transcription in E. coli. This inhibition can be relieved by adding lactose or isopropyl-β-D-thiogalactopyranoside (IPTG). lac repressor encoded by lacI
   4157..4372    +  CDS            lacZ (fragment): BGAL_ECOLI - Experimental evidence at protein level: Swiss-Prot protein existence level 1. From Escherichia coli (strain K12).
   4422..4546    -  protein_bind   attR2: mutant version of attR; recombination site for the Gateway® LR reaction LR Clonase™
   4566..5282    +  CDS            mEGFP: mEGFP is a basic (constitutively fluorescent) green fluorescent protein published in 2002, derived from Aequorea victoria. It has moderate acid sensitivity.
   5351..5510    +  polyA_signal   CaMV poly(A) signal (fragment): cauliflower mosaic virus polyadenylation signal
   5608..5786    +  promoter       NOS promoter: nopaline synthase promoter
   5828..6376    +  CDS            bar: PAT_STRHY - Experimental evidence at protein level: Swiss-Prot protein existence level 1. Inactivates phosphinothricin (PPT) by transfer of an acetyl group from acetyl CoA. Can also acetylate demethylphosphinothricin but not PTT or glutamate. This enzyme is an effector of phosphinothricin tripeptide (PTT or bialaphos) resistance. From Streptomyces hygroscopicus. Introduced by genetic manipulation and expressed in glufosinate-tolerant maize by Dekalb Genetics.
   6399..6651    +  terminator     NOS terminator: nopaline synthase terminator and poly(A) signal
   6756..6780    -  misc_feature   LB T-DNA repeat: left border repeat from nopaline C58 T-DNA
   7039..7062    +  promoter       Pc promoter (fragment): intI1 (promoter lies within the coding sequence); class 1 integron promoter
   7238..7294    +  CDS            GmR (fragment): gentamycin acetyltransferase; aacC1; confers resistance to gentamycin
   7305..8092    +  CDS            SmR (fragment): aminoglycoside adenylyltransferase (Murphy, 1985); aadA; confers resistance to spectinomycin and streptomycin
   8338..8926    +  rep_origin     ori: high-copy-number ColE1/pMB1/pBR322/pUC origin of replication
   9112..9252    -  misc_feature   bom: basis of mobility region from pBR322
   9354..9393    -  CDS            rop (fragment): Rop protein, which maintains plasmids at low copy number; rop
   9596..9790    -  rep_origin     pVS1 oriV: origin of replication for the Pseudomonas plasmid pVS1 (Heeb et al., 2000)
   9856..10929   -  CDS            pVS1 RepA: replication protein from the Pseudomonas plasmid pVS1 (Heeb et al., 2000)
  11358..11987   -  CDS            pVS1 StaA: stability protein from the Pseudomonas plasmid pVS1 (Heeb et al., 2000)
  12547..12948   -  CDS            Y4CG_SINFN (fragment): Protein inferred from homology: Swiss-Prot protein existence level 3. From Sinorhizobium fredii (strain NBRC 101917 / NGR234).
  13318..13342   -  misc_feature   RB T-DNA repeat: right border repeat from nopaline C58 T-DNA
>Addgene plasmid #105118 | pFRETgc-2in1-CN | depositor full sequence | sequence record 199625 | pFRETgc-2in1-CN sequence 13356 bps
AAACTGAAGGCGGGAAACGACAATCTGATCCAAGCTCAAGCTAAGCTAGGACTAGCAACGACGGCCAGTG
AATTCAGGCCTCTGCAGGTCAACATGGTGGAGCACGACACTCTCGTCTACTCCAAGAATATCAAAGATAC
AGTCTCAGAAGACCAGAGGGCTATTGAGACTTTTCAACAAAGGGTAATATCGGGAAACCTCCTCGGATTC
CATTGCCCAGCTATCTGTCACTTCATCGAAAGGACAGTAGAAAAGGAAGATGGCTTCTACAAATGCCATC
ATTGCGATAAAGGAAAGGCTATCGTTCAAGATGCCTCTACCGACAGTGGTCCCAAAGATGGACCCCCACC
CACGAGGAACATCGTGGAAAAAGAAGACGTTCCAACCACGTCTTCAAAGCAAGTGGATTGATGTGATATC
TCCACTGACGTAAGGGATGACGCACAATCCCACTATCCTTCGCAAGACCCTTCCTCTATATAAGGAAGTT
CATTTCATTTGGAGAGGACCTCGAGCGCGCGTATTTTTAAACAATTACCAACAACAACAACAAACAACAA
CAACATTACATTTTACATTCTACAACTACATCTAGTATGGTGAGCAAGGGCGAGGAGGATAACATGGCCA
TCATCAAGGAGTTCATGCGCTTCAAGGTGCACATGGAGGGCTCCGTGAACGGCCACGAGTTCGAGATCGA
GGGCGAGGGCGAGGGCCGCCCCTACGAGGGCACCCAGACCGCCAAGCTGAAGGTGACCAAGGGTGGCCCC
CTGCCCTTCGCCTGGGACATCCTGTCCCCTCAGTTCATGTACGGCTCCAAGGCCTACGTGAAGCACCCCG
CCGACATCCCCGACTACTTGAAGCTGTCCTTCCCCGAGGGCTTCAAGTGGGAGCGCGTGATGAACTTCGA
GGACGGCGGCGTGGTGACCGTGACCCAGGACTCCTCCCTGCAGGACGGCGAGTTCATCTACAAGGTGAAG
CTGCGCGGCACCAACTTCCCCTCCGACGGCCCCGTAATGCAGAAGAAGACCATGGGCTGGGAGGCCTCCT
CCGAGCGGATGTACCCCGAGGACGGCGCCCTGAAGGGCGAGATCAAGCAGAGGCTGAAGCTGAAGGACGG
CGGCCACTACGACGCTGAGGTCAAGACCACCTACAAGGCCAAGAAGCCCGTGCAGCTGCCCGGCGCCTAC
AACGTCAACATCAAGTTGGACATCACCTCCCACAACGAGGACTACACCATCGTGGAACAGTACGAACGCG
CCGAGGGCCGCCACTCCACCGGCGGCATGGACGAGCTGTACAAGAGTAACACTAGTCCTAGAACAAGTTT
GTACAAAAAAGCTGAACGAGAAACGTAAAATGATATAAATATCAATATATTAAATTAGATTTTGCATAAA
AAACAGACTACATAATACTGTAAAACACAACATATCCAGTCACTATGGCGGCCGCATTAGGCACCCCAGG
CTTTACACTTTATGCTTCCGGCTCGTATAATGTGTGGATTTTGAGTTAGGATCCGTCGAGATTTTCAGGA
GCTAAGGAAGCTAAAATGGAGAAAAAAATCACTGGATATACCACCGTTGATATATCCCAATGGCATCGTA
AAGAACATTTTGAGGCATTTCAGTCAGTTGCTCAATGTACCTATAACCAGACCGTTCAGCTGGATATTAC
GGCCTTTTTAAAGACCGTAAAGAAAAATAAGCACAAGTTTTATCCGGCCTTTATTCACATTCTTGCCCGC
CTGATGAATGCTCATCCGGAATTCCGTATGGCAATGAAAGACGGTGAGCTGGTGATATGGGATAGTGTTC
ACCCTTGTTACACCGTTTTCCATGAGCAAACTGAAACGTTTTCATCGCTCTGGAGTGAATACCACGACGA
TTTCCGGCAGTTTCTACACATATATTCGCAAGATGTGGCGTGTTACGGTGAAAACCTGGCCTATTTCCCT
AAAGGGTTTATTGAGAATATGTTTTTCGTCTCAGCCAATCCCTGGGTGAGTTTCACCAGTTTTGATTTAA
ACGTGGCCAATATGGACAACTTCTTCGCCCCCGTTTTCACCATGGGCAAATATTATACGCAAGGCGACAA
GGTGCTGATGCCGCTGGCGATTCAGGTTCATCATGCCGTTTGTGATGGCTTCCATGTCGGCAGAATGCTT
AATGAATTACAACAGTACTGCGATGAGTGGCAGGGCGGGGCGTAAAGATCTGGATCCGGCTTACTAAAAG
CCAGATAACAGTATGCGTATTTGCGCGCTGATTTTTGCGGTATAAGAATATATACTGATATGTATACCCG
AAGTATGTCAAAAAGAGGTATGCTATGAAGCAGCGTATTACAGTGACAGTTGACAGCGACAGCTATCAGT
TGCTCAAGGCATATATGATGTCAATATCTCCGGTCTGGTAAGCACAACCATGCAGAATGAAGCCCGTCGT
CTGCGTGCCGAACGCTGGAAAGCGGAAAATCAGGAAGGGATGGCTGAGGTCGCCCGGTTTATTGAAATGA
ACGGCTCTTTTGCTGACGAGAACAGGGGCTGGTGAAATGCAGTTTAAGGTTTACACCTATAAAAGAGAGA
GCCGTTATCGTCTGTTTGTGGATGTACAGAGTGATATTATTGACACGCCCGGGCGACGGATGGTGATCCC
CCTGGCCAGTGCACGTCTGCTGTCAGATAAAGTCTCCCGTGAACTTTACCCGGTGGTGCATATCGGGGAT
GAAAGCTGGCGCATGATGACCACCGATATGGCCAGTGTGCCGGTCTCCGTTATCGGGGAAGAAGTGGCTG
ATCTCAGCCACCGCGAAAATGACATCAAAAACGCCATTAACCTGATGTTCTGGGGAATATAAATGTCAGG
CTCCCTTATACACAGCCAGTCTGCAGGTCGACCATAGTGACTGGATATGTTGTGTTTTACAGTATTATGT
AGTCTGTTTTTTATGCAAAATCTAATTTAATATATTGATATTTATATCATTTTACGTTTCTCGTTCAACT
TTTCTATACAAAGTTGGTCAATTGTTAGGCGGTGGATCTCTCGAGCAGAAGTTGATCTCAGAGGAGGACC
TCGAGCAGAAGTTGATCTCAGAGGAGGACTTATAAGCGGCCATGCTAGAGTCCGCAAAAATCACCAGTCT
CTCTCTACAAATCTATCTCTCTCTATTTTTCTCCAGAATAATGTGTGAGTAGTTCCCAGATAAGGGAATT
AGGGTTCTTATAGGGTTTCGCTCATGTGTTGAGCATATAAGAAACCCTTAGTATGTATTTGTATTTGTAA
AATACTTCTATCAATAAAATTTCTAATTCCTAAAACCAAAATCCAGTGAAGGCCTAAGCTTGGCGTAATC
ATGGTCATAGCTGTTGCTCGCACGTGCGGAGCTCCGTACCCTCTGCAGGTCAACATGGTGGAGCACGACA
CTCTCGTCTACTCCAAGAATATCAAAGATACAGTCTCAGAAGACCAGAGGGCTATTGAGACTTTTCAACA
AAGGGTAATATCGGGAAACCTCCTCGGATTCCATTGCCCAGCTATCTGTCACTTCATCGAAAGGACAGTA
GAAAAGGAAGATGGCTTCTACAAATGCCATCATTGCGATAAAGGAAAGGCTATCGTTCAAGATGCCTCTA
CCGACAGTGGTCCCAAAGATGGACCCCCACCCACGAGGAACATCGTGGAAAAAGAAGACGTTCCAACCAC
GTCTTCAAAGCAAGTGGATTGATGTGATATCTCCACTGACGTAAGGGATGACGCACAATCCCACTATCCT
TCGCAAGACCCTTCCTCTATATAAGGAAGTTCATTTCATTTGGAGAGGACCTCGAGCGCGCGTATTTTTA
AACAATTACCAACAACAACAACAAACAACAACAACATTACATTTTACATTCTACAACTACATCTAGTCAA
TTGGCAACTTTGTATAATAAAGTTGAACGAGAAACGTAAAATGATATAAATATCAATATATTAAATTAGA
TTTTGCATAAAAAACAGACTACATAATACTGTAAAACACAACATATCCAGTCACTATGGCGGCCGCGGGC
TCACTCATTAGGCACCCCAGGCTTTACACTTTATGCTTCCGGCTCGTATGTTGTGTGGAATTGTGAGCGG
ATAACAATTTCACACAGGAAACAGCTATGACCATGATTACCCCGTCCCTGCACGCCTGTCGTTCAACCCT
GGAAGATCCGCGTGTCCCGAGTTCTAACAGTCTGGCCGTCGTTCTGCAGCGTCGCGATTGGGAAAACCCG
GGCGTGACCCAACTGAATCGTCTGGCGGCCCATCCGCCGTTTGCGTCGTGGCGTAACTCAGAAGAAGCCC
GTACCGACCGTCCGTCTCAACAACTGCGCTCCTAACACTATAAAAAGCTGATGCAGACGGGGCTTTTTTC
TGCAGGTCGACCATAGTGACTGGATATGTTGTGTTTTACAGTATTATGTAGTCTGTTTTTTATGCAAAAT
CTAATTTAATATATTGATATTTATATCATTTTACGTTTCTCGTTCAGCTTTCTTGTACAAAGTGGTGTCT
AGGTTAGGCACTAGTATGGTGAGCAAGGGCGAGGAGCTGTTCACCGGGGTGGTGCCCATCCTGGTCGAGC
TGGACGGCGACGTAAACGGCCACAAGTTCAGCGTGTCCGGCGAGGGCGAGGGCGATGCCACCTACGGCAA
GCTGACCCTGAAGTTCATCTGCACCACCGGCAAGCTGCCCGTGCCCTGGCCCACCCTCGTGACCACCCTG
ACCTACGGCGTGCAGTGCTTCAGCCGCTACCCCGACCACATGAAGCAGCACGACTTCTTCAAGTCCGCCA
TGCCCGAAGGCTACGTCCAGGAGCGCACCATCTTCTTCAAGGACGACGGCAACTACAAGACCCGCGCCGA
GGTGAAGTTCGAGGGCGACACCCTGGTGAACCGCATCGAGCTGAAGGGCATCGACTTCAAGGAGGACGGC
AACATCCTGGGGCACAAGCTGGAGTACAACTACAACAGCCACAACGTCTATATCATGGCCGACAAGCAGA
AGAACGGCATCAAGGTGAACTTCAAGATCCGCCACAACATCGAGGACGGCAGCGTGCAGCTCGCCGACCA
CTACCAGCAGAACACCCCCATCGGCGACGGCCCCGTGCTGCTGCCCGACAACCACTACCTGAGTACTCAG
TCCAAGCTGAGCAAAGACCCCAACGAGAAGCGCGATCACATGGTCCTGCTGGAGTTCGTGACCGCCGCCG
GGATCACTCTCGGCATGGACGAGCTGTACAAGTTATAAGCGGCCATGCTAGAGTCCGCAAAAATCACCAG
TCTCTCTCTACAAATCTATCTCTCTCTATTTTTCTCCAGAATAATGTGTGAGTAGTTCCCAGATAAGGGA
ATTAGGGTTCTTATAGGGTTTCGCTCATGTGTTGAGCATATAAGAAACCCTTAGTATGTATTTGTATTTG
TAAAATACTTCTATCAATAAAATTTCTAATTCCTAAAACCAAAATCCAGTGACCTAGGAGGGTAGATCAT
GAGCGGAGAATTAAGGGAGTCACGTTATGACCCCCGCCGATGACGCGGGACAAGCCGTTTTACGTTTGGA
ACTGACAGAACCGCAACGTTGAAGGAGCCACTGAGCGCGGGTTTCTGGAGTTTAATGAGCTAAGCACATA
CGTCAGAAACCATTATTGCGCGTTCAAAAGTCGCCTAAGGTCACTATCATCTAGCAAATATTTCTTGTCA
AAAATGCTCCACTGACGTTCCATAAATTCCCCTCGGTATCCAATTAGAGTCTCATATTCACTCTCAACTC
GATCGAGGGGATCTACCATGAGTCCAGAAAGGAGACCAGCAGATATTAGGAGAGCAACCGAAGCAGATAT
GCCAGCAGTTTGCACCATTGTGAACCATTACATCGAGACTTCTACAGTTAATTTTAGGACTGAACCTCAA
GAGCCACAGGAATGGACAGATGATCTCGTGAGATTAAGGGAAAGATACCCTTGGCTTGTTGCTGAGGTGG
ATGGAGAAGTTGCAGGTATTGCTTACGCAGGACCTTGGAAGGCTAGAAACGCTTATGATTGGACTGCTGA
GTCTACCGTTTACGTGTCACCTAGACATCAAAGAACCGGACTTGGTTCAACCTTGTATACTCACCTTTTG
AAGTCTCTTGAAGCTCAGGGATTCAAATCTGTTGTGGCTGTTATCGGTTTGCCTAATGATCCAAGTGTGA
GAATGCATGAAGCTCTCGGATACGCACCAAGGGGTATGTTAAGAGCTGCTGGATTTAAACATGGTAACTG
GCACGATGTTGGTTTCTGGCAGTTAGATTTCAGTTTACCAGTTCCACCAAGACCAGTGCTTCCAGTGACC
GAGATTTGACCCGGGCTAGAGTCAAGCAGATCGTTCAAACATTTGGCAATAAAGTTTCTTAATATTGAAT
CCTGTTGCCGGTCTTGCGATGATTATCATATAATTTCTGTTGAATTACGTTAAGCATGTAATAATTAACA
TGTAATGCATGACGTTATTTATGAGATGGGTTTTTATGATTAGAGTCCCGCAATTATACATTTAATACGC
GATAGAAAACAAAATATAGCGCGCAAACTAGGATAAATTATCGCGCGCGGTGTCATCTATGTTACTAGAT
CGACCGGCATGAAGCTGAGTTAACGATGTAAGTCCTCAATTCGGCGTTAATTCAGTACATTAAAAACGTC
CGCAATGTGTTATTAAGTTGTCTAAGCGTCAATTTGTTTACACCACAATATATCCTGCCACCAGCCAGCC
AACAGCTCCCCGACCGGCAGCTCGGCACAAAATCACCACTCGATACAGGCAGCCCATCAGTCCGGGACGG
CGTCAGCGGGAGAGCCGTTGTAAGGCGGCAGACTTTGCTCATGTTACCGATGCTATTCGGAAGAACGGCA
ACTAAGCTGCCGGGTTTGAAACACGGATGATCTCGCGGAGGGTAGCATGTTGATTGTAACGATGACAGAG
CGTTGCTGCCTGTGATCAATTCGGGCACGAACCCAGTGGACATAAGCCTGTTCGGTTCGTAAGCTGTAAT
GCAAGTAGCGTATGCGCTCACGCAACTGGTCCAGAACCTTGACCGAACGCAGCGGTGGTAACGGCGCAGT
GGCGGTTTTCATGGCTTGTTATGACTGTTTTTTTGGGGTACAGTCTATGCCTCGGGCATCCAAGCAGCAA
GCGCGTTACGCCGTGGGTCGATGTTTGATGTTATGGAGCAGCAACGATGTTACGCAGCAGGGCAGTCGCC
CTAAAACAAAGTTAAACATCATGGGGGAAGCGGTGATCGCCGAAGTATCGACTCAACTATCAGAGGTAGT
TGGCGTCATCGAGCGCCATCTCGAACCGACGTTGCTGGCCGTACATTTGTACGGCTCCGCAGTGGATGGC
GGCCTGAAGCCACACAGTGATATTGATTTGCTGGTTACGGTGACCGTAAGGCTTGATGAAACAACGCGGC
GAGCTTTGATCAACGACCTTTTGGAAACTTCGGCTTCCCCTGGAGAGAGCGAGATTCTCCGCGCTGTAGA
AGTCACCATTGTTGTGCACGACGACATCATTCCGTGGCGTTATCCAGCTAAGCGCGAACTGCAATTTGGA
GAATGGCAGCGCAATGACATTCTTGCAGGTATCTTCGAGCCAGCCACGATCGACATTGATCTGGCTATCT
TGCTGACAAAAGCAAGAGAACATAGCGTTGCCTTGGTAGGTCCAGCGGCGGAGGAACTCTTTGATCCGGT
TCCTGAACAGGATCTATTTGAGGCGCTAAATGAAACCTTAACGCTATGGAACTCGCCGCCCGACTGGGCT
GGCGATGAGCGAAATGTAGTGCTTACGTTGTCCCGCATTTGGTACAGCGCAGTAACCGGCAAAATCGCGC
CGAAGGATGTCGCTGCCGACTGGGCAATGGAGCGCCTGCCGGCCCAGTATCAGCCCGTCATACTTGAAGC
TAGACAGGCTTATCTTGGACAAGAAGAAGATCGCTTGGCCTCGCGCGCAGATCAGTTGGAAGAATTTGTC
CACTACGTGAAAGGCGAGATCACCAAGGTAGTCGGCAAATAATGTCTAGCTAGAAATTCGTTCAAGCCGA
CGCCGCTTCGCGGCGCGGCTTAACTCAAGCGTTAGATGCACTAAGCACATAATTGCTCACAGCCAAACTA
TCAGGTCAAGTCTGCTTTTATTATTTTTAAGCGTGCATAATAAGCCCTACACAAATTGGGAGATATATCA
TGCATGACCAAAATCCCTTAACGTGAGTTTTCGTTCCACTGAGCGTCAGACCCCGTAGAAAAGATCAAAG
GATCTTCTTGAGATCCTTTTTTTCTGCGCGTAATCTGCTGCTTGCAAACAAAAAAACCACCGCTACCAGC
GGTGGTTTGTTTGCCGGATCAAGAGCTACCAACTCTTTTTCCGAAGGTAACTGGCTTCAGCAGAGCGCAG
ATACCAAATACTGTCCTTCTAGTGTAGCCGTAGTTAGGCCACCACTTCAAGAACTCTGTAGCACCGCCTA
CATACCTCGCTCTGCTAATCCTGTTACCAGTGGCTGCTGCCAGTGGCGATAAGTCGTGTCTTACCGGGTT
GGACTCAAGACGATAGTTACCGGATAAGGCGCAGCGGTCGGGCTGAACGGGGGGTTCGTGCACACAGCCC
AGCTTGGAGCGAACGACCTACACCGAACTGAGATACCTACAGCGTGAGCTATGAGAAAGCGCCACGCTTC
CCGAAGGGAGAAAGGCGGACAGGTATCCGGTAAGCGGCAGGGTCGGAACAGGAGAGCGCACGAGGGAGCT
TCCAGGGGGAAACGCCTGGTATCTTTATAGTCCTGTCGGGTTTCGCCACCTCTGACTTGAGCGTCGATTT
TTGTGATGCTCGTCAGGGGGGCGGAGCCTATGGAAAAACGCCAGCAACGCGGCCTTTTTACGGTTCCTGG
CCTTTTGCTGGCCTTTTGCTCACATGTTCTTTCCTGCGTTATCCCCTGATTCTGTGGATAACCGTATTAC
CGCCTTTGAGTGAGCTGATACCGCTCGCCGCAGCCGAACGACCGAGCGCAGCGAGTCAGTGAGCGAGGAA
GCGGAAGAGCGCCTGATGCGGTATTTTCTCCTTACGCATCTGTGCGGTATTTCACACCGCATATGGTGCA
CTCTCAGTACAATCTGCTCTGATGCCGCATAGTTAAGCCAGTATACACTCCGCTATCGCTACGTGACTGG
GTCATGGCTGCGCCCCGACACCCGCCAACACCCGCTGACGCGCCCTGACGGGCTTGTCTGCTCCCGGCAT
CCGCTTACAGACAAGCTGTGACCGTCTCCGGGAGCTGCATGTGTCAGAGGTTTTCACCGTCATCACCGAA
ACGCGCGAGGCAGGGTGCCTTGATGTGGGCGCCGGCGGTCGAGTGGCGACGGCGCGGCTTGTCCGCGCCC
TGGTAGATTGCCTGGCCGTAGGCCAGCCATTTTTGAGCGGCCAGCGGCCGCGATAGGCCGACGCGAAGCG
GCGGGGCGTAGGGAGCGCAGCGACCGAAGGGTAGGCGCTTTTTGCAGCTCTTCGGCTGTGCGCTGGCCAG
ACAGTTATGCACAGGCCAGGCGGGTTTTAAGAGTTTTAATAAGTTTTAAAGAGTTTTAGGCGGAAAAATC
GCCTTTTTTCTCTTTTATATCAGTCACTTACATGTGTGACCGGTTCCCAATGTACGGCTTTGGGTTCCCA
ATGTACGGGTTCCGGTTCCCAATGTACGGCTTTGGGTTCCCAATGTACGTGCTATCCACAGGAAAGAGAC
CTTTTCGACCTTTTTCCCCTGCTAGGGCAATTTGCCCTAGCATCTGCTCCGTACATTAGGAACCGGCGGA
TGCTTCGCCCTCGATCAGGTTGCGGTAGCGCATGACTAGGATCGGGCCAGCCTGCCCCGCCTCCTCCTTC
AAATCGTACTCCGGCAGGTCATTTGACCCGATCAGCTTGCGCACGGTGAAACAGAACTTCTTGAACTCTC
CGGCGCTGCCACTGCGTTCGTAGATCGTCTTGAACAACCATCTGGCTTCTGCCTTGCCTGCGGCGCGGCG
TGCCAGGCGGTAGAGAAAACGGCCGATGCCGGGATCGATCAAAAAGTAATCGGGGTGAACCGTCAGCACG
TCCGGGTTCTTGCCTTCTGTGATCTCGCGGTACATCCAATCAGCTAGCTCGATCTCGATGTACTCCGGCC
GCCCGGTTTCGCTCTTTACGATCTTGTAGCGGCTAATCAAGGCTTCACCCTCGGATACCGTCACCAGGCG
GCCGTTCTTGGCCTTCTTCGTACGCTGCATGGCAACGTGCGTGGTGTTTAACCGAATGCAGGTTTCTACC
AGGTCGTCTTTCTGCTTTCCGCCATCGGCTCGCCGGCAGAACTTGAGTACGTCCGCAACGTGTGGACGGA
ACACGCGGCCGGGCTTGTCTCCCTTCCCTTCCCGGTATCGGTTCATGGATTCGGTTAGATGGGAAACCGC
CATCAGTACCAGGTCGTAATCCCACACACTGGCCATGCCGGCCGGCCCTGCGGAAACCTCTACGTGCCCG
TCTGGAAGCTCGTAGCGGATCACCTCGCCAGCTCGTCGGTCACGCTTCGACAGACGGAAAACGGCCACGT
CCATGATGCTGCGACTATCGCGGGTGCCCACGTCATAGAGCATCGGAACGAAAAAATCTGGTTGCTCGTC
GCCCTTGGGCGGCTTCCTAATCGACGGCGCACCGGCTGCCGGCGGTTGCCGGGATTCTTTGCGGATTCGA
TCAGCGGCCGCTTGCCACGATTCACCGGGGCGTGCTTCTGCCTCGATGCGTTGCCGCTGGGCGGCCTGCG
CGGCCTTCAACTTCTCCACCAGGTCATCACCCAGCGCCGCGCCGATTTGTACCGGGCCGGATGGTTTGCG
ACCGCTCACGCCGATTCCTCGGGCTTGGGGGTTCCAGTGCCATTGCAGGGCCGGCAGACAACCCAGCCGC
TTACGCCTGGCCAACCGCCCGTTCCTCCACACATGGGGCATTCCACGGCGTCGGTGCCTGGTTGTTCTTG
ATTTTCCATGCCGCCTCCTTTAGCCGCTAAAATTCATCTACTCATTTATTCATTTGCTCATTTACTCTGG
TAGCTGCGCGATGTATTCAGATAGCAGCTCGGTAATGGTCTTGCCTTGGCGTACCGCGTACATCTTCAGC
TTGGTGTGATCCTCCGCCGGCAACTGAAAGTTGACCCGCTTCATGGCTGGCGTGTCTGCCAGGCTGGCCA
ACGTTGCAGCCTTGCTGCTGCGTGCGCTCGGACGGCCGGCACTTAGCGTGTTTGTGCTTTTGCTCATTTT
CTCTTTACCTCATTAACTCAAATGAGTTTTGATTTAATTTCAGCGGCCAGCGCCTGGACCTCGCGGGCAG
CGTCGCCCTCGGGTTCTGATTCAAGAACGGTTGTGCCGGCGGCGGCAGTGCCTGGGTAGCTCACGCGCTG
CGTGATACGGGACTCAAGAATGGGCAGCTCGTACCCGGCCAGCGCCTCGGCAACCTCACCGCCGATGCGC
GTGCCTTTGATCGCCCGCGACACGACAAAGGCCGCTTGTAGCCTTCCATCCGTGACCTCAATGCGCTGCT
TAACCAGCTCCACCAGGTCGGCGGTGGCCCATATGTCGTAAGGGCTTGGCTGCACCGGAATCAGCACGAA
GTCGGCTGCCTTGATCGCGGACACAGCCAAGTCCGCCGCCTGGGGCGCTCCGTCGATCACTACGAAGTCG
CGCCGGCCGATGGCCTTCACGTCGCGGTCAATCGTCGGGCGGTCGATGCCGACAACGGTTAGCGGTTGAT
CTTCCCGCACGGCCGCCCAATCGCGGGCACTGCCCTGGGGATCGGAATCGACTAACAGAACATCGGCCCC
GGCGAGTTGCAGGGCGCGGGCTAGATGGGTTGCGATGGTCGTCTTGCCTGACCCGCCTTTCTGGTTAAGT
ACAGCGATAACCTTCATGCGTTCCCCTTGCGTATTTGTTTATTTACTCATCGCATCATATACGCAGCGAC
CGCATGACGCAAGCTGTTTTACTCAAATACACATCACCTTTTTAGACGGCGGCGCTCGGTTTCTTCAGCG
GCCAAGCTGGCCGGCCAGGCCGCCAGCTTGGCATCAGACAAACCGGCCAGGATTTCATGCAGCCGCACGG
TTGAGACGTGCGCGGGCGGCTCGAACACGTACCCGGCCGCGATCATCTCCGCCTCGATCTCTTCGGTAAT
GAAAAACGGTTCGTCCTGGCCGTCCTGGTGCGGTTTCATGCTTGTTCCTCTTGGCGTTCATTCTCGGCGG
CCGCCAGGGCGTCGGCCTCGGTCAATGCGTCCTCACGGAAGGCACCGCGCCGCCTGGCCTCGGTGGGCGT
CACTTCCTCGCTGCGCTCAAGTGCGCGGTACAGGGTCGAGCGATGCACGCCAAGCAGTGCAGCCGCCTCT
TTCACGGTGCGGCCTTCCTGGTCGATCAGCTCGCGGGCGTGCGCGATCTGTGCCGGGGTGAGGGTAGGGC
GGGGGCCAAACTTCACGCCTCGGGCCTTGGCGGCCTCGCGCCCGCTCCGGGTGCGGTCGATGATTAGGGA
ACGCTCGAACTCGGCAATGCCGGCGAACACGGTCAACACCATGCGGCCGGCCGGCGTGGTGGTGTCGGCC
CACGGCTCTGCCAGGCTACGCAGGCCCGCGCCGGCCTCCTGGATGCGCTCGGCAATGTCCAGTAGGTCGC
GGGTGCTGCGGGCCAGGCGGTCTAGCCTGGTCACTGTCACAACGTCGCCAGGGCGTAGGTGGTCAAGCAT
CCTGGCCAGCTCCGGGCGGTCGCGCCTGGTGCCGGTGATCTTCTCGGAAAACAGCTTGGTGCAGCCGGCC
GCGTGCAGTTCGGCCCGTTGGTTGGTCAAGTCCTGGTCGTCGGTGCTGACGCGGGCATAGCCCAGCAGGC
CAGCGGCGGCGCTCTTGTTCATGGCGTAATGTCTCCGGTTCTAGTCGCAAGTATTCTACTTTATGCGACT
AAAACACGCGACAAGAAAACGCCAGGAAAAGGGCAGGGCGGCAGCCTGTCGCGTAACTTAGGACTTGTGC
GACATGTCGTTTTCAGAAGACGGCTGCACTGAACGTCAGAAGCCGACTGCACTATAGCAGCGGAGGGGTT
GGATCAAAGTACTTTAAAGTACTTTAAAGTACTTTAAAGTACTTTGATCCCGAGGGGAACCCTGTGGTTG
GCATGCACATACAAATGGACGAACGGATAAACCTTTTCACGCCCTTTTAAATATCCGATTATTCTAATAA
ACGCTCTTTTCTCTTAGGTTTACCCGCCAATATATCCTGTCAAACACTGATAGTTT
